>Addgene plasmid #60128 | pHA AKT2 T309A/S474A | addgene partial sequence | sequence record 98900 | LNCX 5'-AGCTCGTTTAGTGAACCGTCAGATC-3'
TTTTGACCTCCATAGAAGACACCGGGCACCGATCCAGCCTCCGCGGCCCCAAGCTTGCTGCCACCATGTA
CCCTTATGATGTGCCAGATTATGCCAATGAGGTGTCTGTCATCAAAGAAGGCTGGCTCCACAAGCGTGGT
GAATACATCAAGACCTGGAGGCCACGGTACTTCCTGCTGAAGAGCGACGGCTCCTTCATTGGGTACAAGG
AGAGGCCCGAGGCCCCTGATCAGACTCTACCCCCCTTAAACAACTTCTCCGTAGCAGAATGCCAGCTGAT
GAAGACCGAGAGGCCGCGACCCAACACCTTTGTCATACGCTGCCTGCAGTGGACCACAGTCATCGAGAGG
ACCTTCCACGTGGATTCTCCAGACGAGAGGGAGGAGTGGATGCGGGCCATCCAGATGGTCGCCAACAGCC
TCAAGCAGCGGGCCCCAGGCGAGGACCCCATGGACTACAAGTGTGGCTCCCCCAGTGACTCCTCCACGAC
TGAGGAGATGGAAGTGGCGGTCAGCAAGGCACGGGCTAAAGTGACCATGAATGACTTCGACTATCTCAAA
CTCCTTGGCAAGGGAACCTTTGGCAAAGTCATCCTGGTGCGGGAGAAGGCCACTGGCCGCTACTACGCCA
TGAAGATCCTGCGGAAGGAAGTCATCATTGCCAAGGATGAAGTCGCTCACACAGTCAC
