>Addgene plasmid #60128 | pHA AKT2 T309A/S474A | addgene partial sequence | sequence record 98901 | LNCX-3 5'-ACCTACAGGTGGGGTCTTTCATTCCC-3'
TTTTATTTTATCGATAGGCCTAGATCTTCACTCGCGAATGCTGGCCGAGTAGGCGAACTGGGGGAAGTGG
GTCCGCTGGTCCAGCTCCAGTAAGCCCAGGCTGTCATAGCGGTCAGGGGGTGTGATTGTGATGGACTGGG
CGGTAAATTCATCATCGAAGTACCTTGTGTCGACCTCGGACGTGACCTGAGGTTTGAAGGGTGGCAGGAG
CTTCTTCTGGACCACGTCCTGCCAGTTGATGCTGAGGAAGAACCTGTGCTCCATGACCTCCTTGGCATCG
CTGGGCCCCCCACCAAGCCTCTGCTTGGGGTCCTTCTTAAGCAGCCCAGCAAGCAGGGACTTGGCCTCGG
GGCTGAGCGTGCGCGGGAAGCGGATCTCTTCCATGAGGATGAGCTCGAAGAGGCGCTCGTGGTCCTGGTT
GTAGAAGGGCAGGCGGCCGCACATCATCTCGTACATGACCACACCCAGCCCCCACCAGTCCACGGCCCGG
CCATAGTCATTGTCCTCCAGCACCTCAGGCGCCAGGTACTCCGGGGTACCACAGAAGGCTTTCATGGTGG
CCCCGTCACTGATGCCCTCTTTGCAGAGGCCAAAGTCAGTGATCTTGATGTGGCCATCTTTGTCCAGCAT
GAGGTTTTCCAGCTTGATGTCGCGGTATACCACGTCCCGCGAGTGCAAGTACTCAAGAGCCGAGACAATC
TCTGCACCATAAAACCGGGCCCGCTCCTCTGTGAAGACACGCTCCCGGGACAGGTGGAAGAACAGCTCAC
CCCCGTTGGCATACTCCATCACAAAGC
