[The description below was written by a language model from this plasmid's Addgene catalogue record.]
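Description:
pHA AKT2 T309A/S474A is a retroviral expression plasmid built on the pLNCX backbone, carrying a mutant form of human AKT2 (protein kinase B beta). The total construct is about 8.1 kb, made up of a roughly 6.6 kb backbone and an insert of about 1.5 kb placed between HindIII and ClaI sites, both of which were preserved. It is maintained in bacteria as a high-copy plasmid under ampicillin selection. In mammalian cells, a neomycin resistance marker allows selection of transduced or transfected populations with G418. In the general pLNCX design, the viral long terminal repeats flank the payload, with the 5′ LTR driving the neomycin marker and an internal CMV promoter driving the cloned gene. No feature table was provided, so the individual backbone elements cannot be confirmed from this record.

The AKT2 coding sequence is expressed from the CMV promoter and carries an N-terminal HA epitope tag, which allows the exogenous protein to be detected or immunoprecipitated separately from endogenous AKT. Two residues, threonine 309 and serine 474, are changed to alanine. These correspond to the activation-loop and C-terminal hydrophobic-motif phosphorylation sites that are normally required for full AKT2 activation, so the double alanine substitution is expected to yield a kinase that cannot be phosphorylated at these positions and therefore cannot be activated. The record states the purpose only as expressing a mutant AKT2. Such a construct would typically serve as a non-activatable control or interfering mutant in studies of AKT signalling, delivered by transfection or as packaged retrovirus for stable expression.
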