Addgene plasmid #60128: pHA AKT2 T309A/S474A
Purpose: expresses a mutant AKT2
Depositing lab: Morris Birnbaum. Depositing organization: University of Pennsylvania.
Backbone
  Vector backbone: pLNCX
  Backbone size w/o insert (bp): 6600
  Total vector size (bp): 8100
  Vector type: Retroviral
  Selectable markers: Neomycin (select with G418)
Growth in bacteria
  Bacterial resistance: Ampicillin, 100 μg/mL
  Growth temperature: 37°C
  Growth strain: XL1 Blue
  Copy number: High Copy
Gene/Insert
  Gene/Insert name: protein kinase B
  Species: H. sapiens (human)
  Insert size (bp): 1500
  Mutation: Serine 474 and Threonine 309 changed to alanines
  Entrez Gene: AKT2 (a.k.a. HIHGHH, PKBB, PKBBETA, PRKBB, RAC-BETA)
  Promoter: CMV
  Tag / fusion protein: HA (N terminal on insert)
  Cloning method: Restriction Enzyme; 5′ cloning site HindIII (not destroyed); 3′ cloning site ClaI (not destroyed)
  Sequencing primers: 5′ LNCX; 3′ LNCX-3
Terms and licenses: Academic/Nonprofit Terms; Industry Terms: Not Available to Industry
How to cite: pHA AKT2 T309A/S474A was a gift from Morris Birnbaum (Addgene plasmid # 60128 ; http://n2t.net/addgene:60128 ; RRID:Addgene_60128)
